>Addgene plasmid #131960 | pDONR221_SLC17A7 | addgene full sequence | sequence record 260099 | Addgene NGS Result
CTTTCCTGCGTTATCCCCTGATTCTGTGGATAACCGTATTACCGCCTTTGAGTGAGCTGATACCGCTCGC
CGCAGCCGAACGACCGAGCGCAGCGAGTCAGTGAGCGAGGAAGCGGAAGAGCGCCCAATACGCAAACCGC
CTCTCCCCGCGCGTTGGCCGATTCATTAATGCAGCTGGCACGACAGGTTTCCCGACTGGAAAGCGGGCAG
TGAGCGCAACGCAATTAATACGCGTACCGCTAGCCAGGAAGAGTTTGTAGAAACGCAAAAAGGCCATCCG
TCAGGATGGCCTTCTGCTTAGTTTGATGCCTGGCAGTTTATGGCGGGCGTCCTGCCCGCCACCCTCCGGG
CCGTTGCTTCACAACGTTCAAATCCGCTCCCGGCGGATTTGTCCTACTCAGGAGAGCGTTCACCGACAAA
CAACAGATAAAACGAAAGGCCCAGTCTTCCGACTGAGCCTTTCGTTTTATTTGATGCCTGGCAGTTCCCT
ACTCTCGCGTTAACGCTAGCATGGATGTTTTCCCAGTCACGACGTTGTAAAACGACGGCCAGTCTTAAGC
TCGGGCCCCAAATAATGATTTTATTTTGACTGATAGTGACCTGTTCGTTGCAACACATTGATGAGCAATG
CTTTTTTATAATGCCAACTTTGTACAAAAAAGCAGGCTCCACCATGGAGTTCCGGCAGGAGGAGTTTAGA
AAGCTGGCAGGAAGGGCCCTGGGCAAGCTGCACAGGCTGCTGGAGAAGAGGCAGGAGGGAGCCGAGACCC
TGGAGCTGAGCGCCGACGGCCGCCCTGTGACCACACAGACCAGGGACCCACCTGTGGTGGATTGCACATG
TTTCGGCCTGCCACGGAGATACATCATCGCCATCATGTCCGGCCTGGGCTTCTGCATCTCTTTTGGCATC
AGATGTAACCTGGGCGTGGCCATCGTGTCCATGGTGAACAATTCTACCACACACAGGGGAGGACACGTGG
TGGTGCAGAAGGCACAGTTCTCCTGGGATCCCGAGACCGTGGGCCTGATCCACGGCTCTTTCTTTTGGGG
CTATATCGTGACACAGATCCCTGGCGGCTTCATCTGCCAGAAGTTTGCCGCCAACCGGGTGTTCGGCTTT
GCCATCGTGGCCACCAGCACACTGAATATGCTGATCCCATCCGCCGCAAGAGTGCACTACGGATGCGTGA
TCTTCGTGAGGATCCTGCAGGGCCTGGTGGAGGGCGTGACCTATCCTGCCTGTCACGGCATCTGGTCTAA
GTGGGCACCACCACTGGAGAGGAGCAGGCTGGCCACCACAGCCTTTTGTGGCAGCTACGCAGGAGCAGTG
GTGGCAATGCCACTGGCCGGCGTGCTGGTGCAGTATTCTGGCTGGAGCTCCGTGTTCTACGTGTATGGCA
GCTTCGGCATCTTTTGGTACCTGTTTTGGCTGCTGGTGAGCTATGAGTCCCCAGCCCTGCACCCCTCTAT
CAGCGAGGAGGAGAGAAAGTACATCGAGGACGCCATCGGCGAGTCCGCCAAGCTGATGAACCCCCTGACC
AAGTTCTCCACACCTTGGAGGCGCTTCTTTACCTCTATGCCCGTGTACGCCATCATCGTGGCCAATTTCT
GCAGGAGCTGGACCTTCTACCTGCTGCTGATCTCCCAGCCAGCCTATTTTGAGGAGGTGTTCGGCTTTGA
GATCTCCAAAGTGGGCCTGGTGTCTGCCCTGCCACACCTGGTCATGACCATCATCGTGCCCATCGGAGGA
CAGATCGCAGACTTCCTGCGCAGCCGGAGAATCATGTCCACCACAAACGTGCGGAAGCTGATGAATTGTG
GCGGCTTTGGCATGGAGGCCACACTGCTGCTGGTGGTGGGCTACTCCCACTCTAAGGGCGTGGCCATCAG
CTTCCTGGTGCTGGCCGTGGGCTTCTCTGGCTTTGCCATCAGCGGCTTTAACGTGAATCACCTGGATATC
GCCCCACGCTATGCCAGCATCCTGATGGGCATCTCCAATGGCGTGGGCACCCTGTCTGGCATGGTGTGCC
CCATCATCGTGGGCGCCATGACCAAGCACAAGACACGGGAGGAGTGGCAGTACGTGTTCCTGATCGCCTC
CCTGGTGCACTACGGCGGCGTGATCTTCTATGGCGTGTTTGCAAGCGGAGAGAAGCAGCCTTGGGCAGAG
CCAGAGGAGATGTCCGAGGAGAAGTGTGGATTTGTGGGACACGACCAGCTGGCAGGATCTGACGATAGCG
AGATGGAGGATGAGGCAGAGCCTCCAGGAGCACCACCTGCACCACCACCTTCTTACGGAGCAACCCACAG
CACATTCCAGCCACCCAGACCTCCACCCCCTGTGAGGGATTATGACCCAGCTTTCTTGTACAAAGTTGGC
ATTATAAGAAAGCATTGCTTATCAATTTGTTGCAACGAACAGGTCACTATCAGTCAAAATAAAATCATTA
TTTGCCATCCAGCTGATATCCCCTATAGTGAGTCGTATTACATGGTCATAGCTGTTTCCTGGCAGCTCTG
GCCCGTGTCTCAAAATCTCTGATGTTACATTGCACAAGATAAAAATATATCATCATGAACAATAAAACTG
TCTGCTTACATAAACAGTAATACAAGGGGTGTTATGAGCCATATTCAACGGGAAACGTCGAGGCCGCGAT
TAAATTCCAACATGGATGCTGATTTATATGGGTATAAATGGGCTCGCGATAATGTCGGGCAATCAGGTGC
GACAATCTATCGCTTGTATGGGAAGCCCGATGCGCCAGAGTTGTTTCTGAAACATGGCAAAGGTAGCGTT
GCCAATGATGTTACAGATGAGATGGTCAGACTAAACTGGCTGACGGAATTTATGCCTCTTCCGACCATCA
AGCATTTTATCCGTACTCCTGATGATGCATGGTTACTCACCACTGCGATCCCCGGAAAAACAGCATTCCA
GGTATTAGAAGAATATCCTGATTCAGGTGAAAATATTGTTGATGCGCTGGCAGTGTTCCTGCGCCGGTTG
CATTCGATTCCTGTTTGTAATTGTCCTTTTAACAGCGATCGCGTATTTCGTCTCGCTCAGGCGCAATCAC
GAATGAATAACGGTTTGGTTGATGCGAGTGATTTTGATGACGAGCGTAATGGCTGGCCTGTTGAACAAGT
CTGGAAAGAAATGCATAAACTTTTGCCATTCTCACCGGATTCAGTCGTCACTCATGGTGATTTCTCACTT
GATAACCTTATTTTTGACGAGGGGAAATTAATAGGTTGTATTGATGTTGGACGAGTCGGAATCGCAGACC
GATACCAGGATCTTGCCATCCTATGGAACTGCCTCGGTGAGTTTTCTCCTTCATTACAGAAACGGCTTTT
TCAAAAATATGGTATTGATAATCCTGATATGAATAAATTGCAGTTTCATTTGATGCTCGATGAGTTTTTC
TAATCAGAATTGGTTAATTGGTTGTAACACTGGCAGAGCATTACGCTGACTTGACGGGACGGCGCAAGCT
CATGACCAAAATCCCTTAACGTGAGTTACGCGTCGTTCCACTGAGCGTCAGACCCCGTAGAAAAGATCAA
AGGATCTTCTTGAGATCCTTTTTTTCTGCGCGTAATCTGCTGCTTGCAAACAAAAAAACCACCGCTACCA
GCGGTGGTTTGTTTGCCGGATCAAGAGCTACCAACTCTTTTTCCGAAGGTAACTGGCTTCAGCAGAGCGC
AGATACCAAATACTGTTCTTCTAGTGTAGCCGTAGTTAGGCCACCACTTCAAGAACTCTGTAGCACCGCC
TACATACCTCGCTCTGCTAATCCTGTTACCAGTGGCTGCTGCCAGTGGCGATAAGTCGTGTCTTACCGGG
TTGGACTCAAGACGATAGTTACCGGATAAGGCGCAGCGGTCGGGCTGAACGGGGGGTTCGTGCACACAGC
CCAGCTTGGAGCGAACGACCTACACCGAACTGAGATACCTACAGCGTGAGCTATGAGAAAGCGCCACGCT
TCCCGAAGGGAGAAAGGCGGACAGGTATCCGGTAAGCGGCAGGGTCGGAACAGGAGAGCGCACGAGGGAG
CTTCCAGGGGGAAACGCCTGGTATCTTTATAGTCCTGTCGGGTTTCGCCACCTCTGACTTGAGCGTCGAT
TTTTGTGATGCTCGTCAGGGGGGCGGAGCCTATGGAAAAACGCCAGCAACGCGGCCTTTTTACGGTTCCT
GGCCTTTTGCTGGCCTTTTGCTCACATGTT
Features (pLannotate 1.2.2; 10 found; start..end, strand, type, name):
    121..213     +  CDS            lacI (fragment): lac repressor; lacI; The lac repressor binds to the lac operator to inhibit transcription in E. coli. This inhibition can be relieved by adding lactose or isopropyl-β-D-thiogalactopyranoside (IPTG).
    268..295     -  terminator     rrnB T2 terminator: transcription terminator T2 from the E. coli rrnB gene
    427..470     +  terminator     rrnB T1 terminator: Escherichia coli rrnB; transcription terminator T1 from the E. coli rrnB gene
    517..553     -  CDS            lacZα (fragment): LacZα fragment of β-galactosidase; lacZ fragment
    569..668     +  protein_bind   attL1: mutant version of attL; recombination site for the Gateway® LR reaction LR Clonase™
    674..2353    +  CDS            SLC17A7: VGLU1_HUMAN - Also known as BNPI, VGLUT1. Experimental evidence at transcript level: Swiss-Prot protein existence level 2. Mediates the uptake of glutamate into synaptic vesicles at presynaptic nerve terminals of excitatory neural cells. May also mediate the transport of inorganic phosphate. From Homo sapiens (Human).
   2355..2454    -  protein_bind   attL2: mutant version of attL; recombination site for the Gateway® LR reaction LR Clonase™
   2472..2490    -  promoter       T7 promoter: promoter for bacteriophage T7 RNA polymerase
   2624..3433    +  CDS            KanR: aminoglycoside phosphotransferase; aph(3')-Ia; confers resistance to kanamycin in bacteria or G418 (Geneticin®) in eukaryotes
   3580..4168    +  rep_origin     ori: high-copy-number ColE1/pMB1/pBR322/pUC origin of replication
