[The description below was written by a language model from this plasmid's Addgene catalogue record and pLannotate feature annotations shown in this document.]
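Description:
pDONR221_SLC17A7 is a Gateway entry clone built on the pDONR221 backbone and carrying a codon-optimized open reading frame for human SLC17A7, also known as VGLUT1 or BNPI. This protein is the vesicular glutamate transporter that loads glutamate into synaptic vesicles at excitatory presynaptic terminals and may also transport inorganic phosphate. The sequenced plasmid is about 4.2 kb. It replicates in E. coli from a high-copy ColE1/pUC-type origin and is selected with kanamycin through an aminoglycoside phosphotransferase (KanR) gene.

The 1,680 bp ORF lies directly between attL1 and attL2 sites, the recombination sequences recognized in the Gateway LR reaction. This arrangement allows the coding sequence to be moved directionally and in frame into any attR-containing destination vector. Although the catalogue lists the vector type as mammalian expression, the annotation shows no eukaryotic promoter, polyadenylation signal, epitope tag or reporter. The plasmid is therefore a shuttle for the ORF, and expression depends on the destination vector chosen. Upstream of attL1 are the rrnB T1 and T2 transcription terminators, which insulate the insert from read-through transcription in bacteria. A T7 promoter sits beyond attL2, oriented back toward the insert. The short lacI and lacZα fragments detected are backbone remnants with no evident function here. M13 forward and reverse primer sites flank the cassette for sequence verification.

The clone belongs to a consortium-generated collection of solute carrier (SLC) transporter ORFs. Its stated purpose is subcloning into custom expression vectors for studies of SLC transporter function and drug discovery.
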