Addgene plasmid #131960: pDONR221_SLC17A7
Purpose: Gateway entry clone with codon-optimized ORF sequence for subcloning into custom expression vectors
Depositing lab: RESOLUTE Consortium & Giulio Superti-Furga. Publication: The RESOLUTE consortium: unlocking SLC transporters for drug discovery. Superti-Furga G, Lackner D, Wiedmer T, Ingles-Prieto A, Barbosa B, Girardi E, Goldmann U, Gurtl B, Klavins K, Klimek C, Lindinger S, Lineiro-Retes E, Muller AC, Onstein S, Redinger G, Reil D, Sedlyarov V, Wolf G, Crawford M, Everley R, ... Steppan CM. Nat Rev Drug Discov. 2020 Jul;19(7):429-430. doi: 10.1038/d41573-020-00056-6. PubMed 32265506.
Backbone
  Vector backbone: pDONR221
  Backbone manufacturer: Thermo Fisher Scientific
  Backbone size w/o insert (bp): 2550
  Vector type: Mammalian Expression
Growth in bacteria
  Bacterial resistance: Kanamycin, 50 μg/mL
  Growth temperature: 37°C
  Growth strain: Stbl3
  Copy number: High Copy
Gene/Insert
  Gene/Insert name: SLC17A7 (alt name: BNPI, VGLUT1)
  Species: H. sapiens (human)
  Insert size (bp): 1680
  Entrez Gene: SLC17A7 (a.k.a. BNPI, VGLUT1)
  Cloning method: Gateway Cloning
  Sequencing primers: 5′ M13-fwd; 3′ M13-rev
Terms and licenses: Academic/Nonprofit Terms; Industry Terms
Depositor comments: For more information on the full Resolute plasmid collection, please see www.addgene.org/depositor-collections/re-solute/. Please provide your feedback on this plasmid to the RESOLUTE consortium by filling out their RESOLUTE repository feedback form: https://forms.office.com/Pages/ResponsePage.aspx?id=0e05yklzmkS7rjFGQL4N7z4feCLQvEJAmVcOCM_u885UN1JJRko0Ukg4TVQwNTZLOUxPQVJWT1NHUCQlQCN0PWcu
How to cite: pDONR221_SLC17A7 was a gift from RESOLUTE Consortium & Giulio Superti-Furga (Addgene plasmid # 131960 ; http://n2t.net/addgene:131960 ; RRID:Addgene_131960)
