>Addgene plasmid #131960 | pDONR221_SLC17A7 | depositor partial sequence | sequence record 253320 | Codon-optimized ORF of SLC17A7
ATGGAGTTCCGGCAGGAGGAGTTTAGAAAGCTGGCAGGAAGGGCCCTGGGCAAGCTGCACAGGCTGCTGG
AGAAGAGGCAGGAGGGAGCCGAGACCCTGGAGCTGAGCGCCGACGGCCGCCCTGTGACCACACAGACCAG
GGACCCACCTGTGGTGGATTGCACATGTTTCGGCCTGCCACGGAGATACATCATCGCCATCATGTCCGGC
CTGGGCTTCTGCATCTCTTTTGGCATCAGATGTAACCTGGGCGTGGCCATCGTGTCCATGGTGAACAATT
CTACCACACACAGGGGAGGACACGTGGTGGTGCAGAAGGCACAGTTCTCCTGGGATCCCGAGACCGTGGG
CCTGATCCACGGCTCTTTCTTTTGGGGCTATATCGTGACACAGATCCCTGGCGGCTTCATCTGCCAGAAG
TTTGCCGCCAACCGGGTGTTCGGCTTTGCCATCGTGGCCACCAGCACACTGAATATGCTGATCCCATCCG
CCGCAAGAGTGCACTACGGATGCGTGATCTTCGTGAGGATCCTGCAGGGCCTGGTGGAGGGCGTGACCTA
TCCTGCCTGTCACGGCATCTGGTCTAAGTGGGCACCACCACTGGAGAGGAGCAGGCTGGCCACCACAGCC
TTTTGTGGCAGCTACGCAGGAGCAGTGGTGGCAATGCCACTGGCCGGCGTGCTGGTGCAGTATTCTGGCT
GGAGCTCCGTGTTCTACGTGTATGGCAGCTTCGGCATCTTTTGGTACCTGTTTTGGCTGCTGGTGAGCTA
TGAGTCCCCAGCCCTGCACCCCTCTATCAGCGAGGAGGAGAGAAAGTACATCGAGGACGCCATCGGCGAG
TCCGCCAAGCTGATGAACCCCCTGACCAAGTTCTCCACACCTTGGAGGCGCTTCTTTACCTCTATGCCCG
TGTACGCCATCATCGTGGCCAATTTCTGCAGGAGCTGGACCTTCTACCTGCTGCTGATCTCCCAGCCAGC
CTATTTTGAGGAGGTGTTCGGCTTTGAGATCTCCAAAGTGGGCCTGGTGTCTGCCCTGCCACACCTGGTC
ATGACCATCATCGTGCCCATCGGAGGACAGATCGCAGACTTCCTGCGCAGCCGGAGAATCATGTCCACCA
CAAACGTGCGGAAGCTGATGAATTGTGGCGGCTTTGGCATGGAGGCCACACTGCTGCTGGTGGTGGGCTA
CTCCCACTCTAAGGGCGTGGCCATCAGCTTCCTGGTGCTGGCCGTGGGCTTCTCTGGCTTTGCCATCAGC
GGCTTTAACGTGAATCACCTGGATATCGCCCCACGCTATGCCAGCATCCTGATGGGCATCTCCAATGGCG
TGGGCACCCTGTCTGGCATGGTGTGCCCCATCATCGTGGGCGCCATGACCAAGCACAAGACACGGGAGGA
GTGGCAGTACGTGTTCCTGATCGCCTCCCTGGTGCACTACGGCGGCGTGATCTTCTATGGCGTGTTTGCA
AGCGGAGAGAAGCAGCCTTGGGCAGAGCCAGAGGAGATGTCCGAGGAGAAGTGTGGATTTGTGGGACACG
ACCAGCTGGCAGGATCTGACGATAGCGAGATGGAGGATGAGGCAGAGCCTCCAGGAGCACCACCTGCACC
ACCACCTTCTTACGGAGCAACCCACAGCACATTCCAGCCACCCAGACCTCCACCCCCTGTGAGGGATTAT
